Addgene plasmid #171357: pFTK085
Purpose: Part Plasmid Entry Vector (LVL0) from the Fungal Modular Cloning ToolKit.
Depositing lab: Arnold Driessen. Depositing organization: University of Groningen. Publication: Modular Synthetic Biology Toolkit for Filamentous Fungi. Mozsik L, Pohl C, Meyer V, Bovenberg RAL, Nygard Y, Driessen AJM. ACS Synth Biol. 2021 Nov 2. doi: 10.1021/acssynbio.1c00260. PubMed 34726388.
Backbone
  Vector backbone: pICH41276
  Vector type: Bacterial Expression, Yeast Expression, Synthetic Biology
Growth in bacteria
  Bacterial resistance: Spectinomycin, 50 μg/mL
  Growth temperature: 37°C
  Growth strain: DH5alpha
  Copy number: High Copy
Gene/Insert
  Gene/Insert name: TtRNA[Leu] P. rubens Pol-III terminator
  Species: Penicillium, Aspergillus, or other fungal sources
  Mutation: n/a
  Cloning method: Restriction Enzyme; 5′ cloning site Unknown (unknown if destroyed)
Terms and licenses: Academic/Nonprofit Terms; Industry Terms: Not Available to Industry
How to cite: pFTK085 was a gift from Arnold Driessen (Addgene plasmid # 171357 ; http://n2t.net/addgene:171357 ; RRID:Addgene_171357)
