[The description below was written by a language model from this plasmid's Addgene catalogue record and pLannotate feature annotations shown in this document.]
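Description:
pFTK085 is a level 0 (LVL0) part plasmid from the Fungal Modular Cloning ToolKit, a synthetic biology collection for assembling genetic constructs in filamentous fungi. It is built on the pICH41276 backbone, a small entry vector of the Modular Cloning (MoClo) family, and the sequenced plasmid is 3,253 nt. It is maintained in E. coli at high copy through a ColE1/pUC-type origin of replication and selected with spectinomycin. Resistance comes from the aadA gene, which confers resistance to streptomycin and spectinomycin and lies downstream of an annotated AmpR (bla) promoter. The short fragments annotated as an integrase, a gentamicin acetyltransferase and lacI are most likely remnants of the resistance cassette's origin and of the backbone's cloning region, not functional genes.

The stored part is the tRNA[Leu] RNA polymerase III terminator from Penicillium rubens. The automated feature table does not annotate this insert, so its exact position and length cannot be read from the record. The cloning sites are also listed as unknown. By general MoClo design, level 0 plasmids hold a single standardised part that is released by type IIS restriction digestion and joined in a defined order with promoter and transcribed-sequence parts to make a transcription unit. A Pol III terminator of this kind would normally end short non-coding transcripts, such as guide RNAs expressed from a matching Pol III promoter, although the record does not name a specific application. The plasmid carries no fungal selection marker or expression cassette of its own and serves purely as a source of the terminator part for assemblies.
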