Features (pLannotate 1.2.2; 6 found; start..end, strand, type, name):
    110..214     +  promoter       AmpR promoter: bla
    205..285     -  CDS            int (fragment): INT2_ECOLX - Protein inferred from homology: Swiss-Prot protein existence level 3. Putative integrase believed to be involved in the insertion of antibiotic resistance genes into plasmids and transposons. From Escherichia coli.
    373..429     +  CDS            GmR (fragment): gentamycin acetyltransferase; aacC1; confers resistance to gentamycin
    436..1224    +  CDS            aadA: S3AD_ECOLX - Experimental evidence at protein level: Swiss-Prot protein existence level 1. Mediates bacterial resistance to the antibiotics streptomycin and spectinomycin. From Escherichia coli.
   1398..1986    +  rep_origin     ori: high-copy-number ColE1/pMB1/pBR322/pUC origin of replication
   2169..2218    +  CDS            lacI (fragment): lac repressor; lacI; The lac repressor binds to the lac operator to inhibit transcription in E. coli. This inhibition can be relieved by adding lactose or isopropyl-β-D-thiogalactopyranoside (IPTG).
>Addgene plasmid #171357 | pFTK085 | addgene full sequence | sequence record 351675 | Addgene NGS Result
GTGGCTCTTCAGTGGACGAAAGGGCCTCGTGATACGCCTATTTTTATAGGTTAATGTCATGATAATAATG
GTTTCTTAGACGTCAGGTGGCACTTTTCGGGGAAATGTGCGCGGAACCCCTATTTGTTTATTTTTCTAAA
TACATTCAAATATGTATCCGCTCATGAGACAATAACCCTGATAAATGCTTCAATAATATTGAAAAAGGAA
GAGTATGCGCTCACGCAACTGGTCCAGAACCTTGACCGAACGCAGCGGTGGTAACGGCGCAGTGGCGGTT
TTCATGGCTTGTTATGACTGTTTTTTTTTGGGGTACAGTCTATGCCTCGGGCATCCAAGCAGCAAGCGCG
TTACGCCGTGGGTCGATGTTTGATGTTATGGAGCAGCAACGATGTTACGCAGCAGGGCAGTCGCCCTAAA
ACAAAGTTAAACATCATGAGGGAAGCGGTGATCGCCGAAGTATCGACTCAACTATCAGAGGTAGTTGGCG
TCATCGAGCGCCATCTCGAACCGACGTTGCTGGCCGTACATTTGTACGGCTCCGCAGTGGATGGCGGCCT
GAAGCCACACAGCGATATTGATTTGCTGGTTACGGTGACCGTAAGGCTTGATGAAACAACGCGGCGAGCT
TTGATCAACGACCTTTTGGAAACTTCGGCTTCCCCTGGAGAGAGCGAGATTCTCCGCGCTGTAGAAGTCA
CCATTGTTGTGCACGACGACATCATTCCGTGGCGTTATCCAGCTAAGCGCGAACTGCAATTTGGAGAATG
GCAGCGCAATGACATTCTTGCAGGTATCTTCGAGCCAGCCACGATCGACATTGATCTGGCTATCTTGCTG
ACAAAAGCAAGAGAACATAGCGTTGCCTTGGTAGGTCCAGCGGCGGAGGAACTCTTTGATCCGGTTCCTG
AACAGGATCTATTTGAGGCGCTAAATGAAACCTTAACGCTATGGAACTCGCCGCCCGACTGGGCTGGCGA
TGAGCGAAATGTAGTGCTTACGTTGTCCCGCATTTGGTACAGCGCAGTAACCGGCAAAATCGCGCCGAAG
GATGTCGCTGCCGACTGGGCAATGGAGCGCCTGCCGGCCCAGTATCAGCCCGTCATACTTGAAGCTAGAC
AGGCTTATCTTGGACAAGAAGAAGATCGCTTGGCCTCGCGCGCAGATCAGTTGGAAGAATTTGTCCATTA
CGTAAAAGGCGAGATCACCAAGGTAGTCGGCAAATAACTGTCAGACCAAGTTTACTCATATATACTTTAG
ATTGATTTAAAACTTCATTTTTAATTTAAAAGGATCTAGGTGAAGATCCTTTTTGATAATCTCATGACCA
AAATCCCTTAACGTGAGTTTTCGTTCCACTGAGCGTCAGACCCCGTAGAAAAGATCAAAGGATCTTCTTG
AGATCCTTTTTTTCTGCGCGTAATCTGCTGCTTGCAAACAAAAAAACCACCGCTACCAGCGGTGGTTTGT
TTGCCGGATCAAGAGCTACCAACTCTTTTTCCGAAGGTAACTGGCTTCAGCAGAGCGCAGATACCAAATA
CTGTTCTTCTAGTGTAGCCGTAGTTAGGCCACCACTTCAAGAACTCTGTAGCACCGCCTACATACCTCGC
TCTGCTAATCCTGTTACCAGTGGCTGCTGCCAGTGGCGATAAGTCGTGTCTTACCGGGTTGGACTCAAGA
CGATAGTTACCGGATAAGGCGCAGCGGTCGGGCTGAACGGGGGGTTCGTGCACACAGCCCAGCTTGGAGC
GAACGACCTACACCGAACTGAGATACCTACAGCGTGAGCTATGAGAAAGCGCCACGCTTCCCGAAGGGAG
AAAGGCGGACAGGTATCCGGTAAGCGGCAGGGTCGGAACAGGAGAGCGCACGAGGGAGCTTCCAGGGGGA
AACGCCTGGTATCTTTATAGTCCTGTCGGGTTTCGCCACCTCTGACTTGAGCGTCGATTTTTGTGATGCT
CGTCAGGGGGGCGGAGCCTATGGAAAAACGCCAGCAACGCGGCCTTTTTACGGTTCCTGGCCTTTTGCTG
GCCTTTTGCTCACATGTTCTTTCCTGCGTTATCCCCTGATTCTGTGGATAACCGTATTACCGCCTTTGAG
TGAGCTGATACCGCTCGCCGCAGCCGAACGACCGAGCGCAGCGAGTCAGTGAGCGAGGAAGCGGAAGAGC
GCCCAATACGCAAACCGCCTCTCCCCGCGCGTTGGCCGATTCATTAATCACTCTGTGGTCTCAGCTTTAA
CTTTTTGCTTTGGAAACATCCAGGTTGTCCTCCGTTTCTTCTTTATTCTTCATTTTTCTCGTTTGGAAAA
ATAGTTGAATGATGTGGTAGTATAATGCATTGCTGGAAGTTCCGCCTATCTTAGGGGCTGAGCCCTCCTA
AAGGGTTATCCATGTTACTTGGCGTAAGTAGCAAAGCTGCGTTTGCTGTCTAGAATATTTATAGGGATTG
TATAAAGATACCTTTGTTGTTTGGCTCTATTATGTACAGTCGTTTAGCCGAAGTGATGGGTATTACGTCT
GGTTATATTTTCAATATATGATGGTATATGACTATATCCAACTGGCTAACCTTCTCTTGGGAACCTAACT
GTCGTTCCCCTCGACAGATGAGCAGAAGAACCAGCTCATCTGTCCAAAAAGCCCCTAATAAACTTATGCA
CACTAGTTGTCCTACCAACCACATGTCTACGATAACTACCCCTACACATGTAAGGCTGTTCATGCACTGG
GGCTAGAAGATACATACGGATAGCCACACGTGCATTGATGTCACACCCTCGTGATGGCAGCAATGCTAAA
GCAAACGTAGCATGCAGCTGCCAGGGGTCGGACGTCTGACTTTCCAGGCCCGATAATCTGCCAATTTACG
TTCCACATACCTGCTTAATATTTTAGTCAAAGGGAACTCCGGAAGGAAAGCCACAGGAGTCAATACTTAC
TTAGCATATAACTTTGTTGGGAGCACGCAAATGATGTTTCCTCCACCGGCATCTAGCGCTTCTATATGTA
GCCAGCCTTTTTCGTAGCATATCTTCACGCCGTCGTCGTCTAGGTCCCGAGGGACGCTCCCCTCTGGCAG
CACTTTTCGCAGGATTCGTGCCACAGGTTGGGATATCCTTTTCGCTAACAAACGAGCGCCACATTGTTGT
CCGTTTCAAGGGGGGAAAAAGATCGAACGCCTTCTCATTCTGGTGCAGAGTTCTCCGGATGTCGACATCT
TCGATCTTAAGCTTGTTCGCTTGAGACCACGAA
